Addgene plasmid #63945: pST50Trc1-CBPHISNDHFR
Purpose: (Empty Backbone) Position 1 transfer plasmid for pST44 polycistronic plasmid suite; N-term cleavable double tag; contains DHFR gene in BamHI-NgoMIV cassette as positive control
Depositing lab: Song Tan. Depositing organization: Pennsylvania State University. Publication: The pST44 polycistronic expression system for producing protein complexes in Escherichia coli. Tan S, Kern RC, Selleck W. Protein Expr Purif. 2005 Apr;40(2):385-95. 10.1016/j.pep.2004.12.002 PubMed 15766881.
Backbone
  Vector backbone: pST50Trc
  Vector type: Bacterial Expression
  Tag / fusion protein: 6xHis & Calmodulin Binding Peptide (CBP); TEV cleavable (N terminal on backbone)
Growth in bacteria
  Bacterial resistance: Ampicillin, 100 μg/mL
  Growth temperature: 37°C
  Growth strain: DH5alpha
  Copy number: Unknown
Gene/Insert
  Gene/Insert name: None
  Tag / fusion protein: 6xHis & Calmodulin Binding Peptide (CBP); TEV cleavable (N terminal on backbone)
Terms and licenses: Academic/Nonprofit Terms; Industry Terms: Not Available to Industry
Depositor comments: Replace DHFR with GOI using BamHI/NgoMIV; Clone out cassette using XbaI/BamHI
How to cite: pST50Trc1-CBPHISNDHFR was a gift from Song Tan (Addgene plasmid # 63945 ; http://n2t.net/addgene:63945 ; RRID:Addgene_63945)
