[The description below was written by a language model from this plasmid's Addgene catalogue record and pLannotate feature annotations shown in this document.]
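Description:
pST50Trc1-CBPHISNDHFR is a 3,451 bp bacterial expression plasmid built on the pST50Trc backbone. It serves as the position 1 transfer vector of the pST44 polycistronic suite, a system for co-expressing the subunits of protein complexes in Escherichia coli. It is catalogued as an empty backbone. It is propagated in E. coli under ampicillin selection, conferred by a TEM-type beta-lactamase (bla) gene with its own promoter and followed by an fd phage terminator. Replication relies on a ColE1/pMB1-family origin, accompanied by the pBR322 bom region, the rop gene and a fragment of mbeC. The presence of rop would normally moderate copy number, but the record lists copy number as unknown.

The expression cassette runs from a T7 promoter through the efficient phage T7 gene 10 ribosome binding site into an N-terminal double affinity tag. This tag consists of a calmodulin-binding peptide and a 6xHis stretch, followed by a TEV protease recognition site so that both tags can be removed after purification. The automated annotation labels the histidine region only as fragmentary capTEV and 9xHis matches, which fits the catalogued 6xHis tag. Fused downstream is E. coli folA, encoding dihydrofolate reductase, which sits in a BamHI-NgoMIV cassette as a positive control for expression. A T7 terminator closes the unit, and a short match to T7 gene 10 sequence just upstream of it is probably incidental.

In use, DHFR is replaced by the gene of interest through BamHI/NgoMIV cloning. The resulting tagged translation cassette is then excised with XbaI/BamHI and moved into the first position of a pST44 polycistronic plasmid.
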