Features (pLannotate 1.2.2; 16 found; start..end, strand, type, name):
     27..45      +  promoter       T7 promoter: promoter for bacteriophage T7 RNA polymerase
    113..135     +  RBS            RBS: efficient ribosome binding site from bacteriophage T7 gene 10 (Olins and Rangwala, 1989)
    149..226     +  CDS            CBP: calmodulin-binding peptide derived from skeletal muscle myosin light chain kinase; binds calmodulin with nanomolar affinity in the presence of calcium
    239..255     +  CDS            capTEV™ (fragment): composite tag for in vivo biotinylation, TEV protease cleavage, and 6xHis tagging
    268..284     -  CDS            9xHis (fragment): 9xHis affinity tag
    284..302     +  CDS            TEV site (fragment): tobacco etch virus (TEV) protease recognition and cleavage site
    308..781     +  CDS            folA: DYR_ECOLI - Also known as tmrA. Experimental evidence at protein level: Swiss-Prot protein existence level 1. Key enzyme in folate metabolism. Catalyzes an essential reaction for de novo glycine and purine synthesis, and for DNA precursor synthesis. From Escherichia coli (strain K12).
    840..889     +  CDS            SET1 (fragment): solubility-enhancement tag derived from T7 phage gene 10B
    897..944     +  terminator     T7 terminator: transcription terminator for bacteriophage T7 RNA polymerase
   1009..1100    +  promoter       AmpR promoter: bla
   1101..1958    +  CDS            bla: BLAT_ECOLX - Experimental evidence at protein level: Swiss-Prot protein existence level 1. TEM-type are the most prevalent beta-lactamases in enterobacteria; they hydrolyze the beta-lactam bond in susceptible beta-lactam antibiotics, thus conferring resistance to penicillins and cephalosporins. TEM-3 and TEM-4 are capable of hydrolyzing cefotaxime and ceftazidime. TEM-5 is capable of hydrolyzing ceftazidime. TEM-6 is capable of hydrolyzing ceftazidime and aztreonam. TEM-8/CAZ-2, TEM- 16/CAZ-7 and TEM-24/CAZ-6 are markedly active against ceftazidime. IRT- 4 shows resistance to beta-lactamase in
   1965..2004    +  terminator     fd terminator: central terminator from bacteriophage fd (Otsuka and Kunisawa, 1982)
   2035..2623    +  rep_origin     ori: high-copy-number ColE1/pMB1/pBR322/pUC origin of replication
   2809..2948    -  misc_feature   bom: basis of mobility region from pBR322
   3050..3241    -  CDS            rop: Rop protein, which maintains plasmids at low copy number; rop
   3281..3391    +  CDS            mbeC (fragment): MBEC_ECOLX - Experimental evidence at protein level: Swiss-Prot protein existence level 1. Required for efficient mobilization of ColE1 plasmid and is thus essential to promote the specific transfer of the plasmid during conjugation. Probably functions by inducing DNA bending, helping the MbeA relaxase to melt the DNA around the nic site and cleave the phosphodiester bond. Binds specifically double-stranded DNA (dsDNA) containing the ColE1 oriT but does not recognize the inverted repeat (IR). From Escherichia coli.
>Addgene plasmid #63945 | pST50Trc1-CBPHISNDHFR | depositor full sequence | sequence record 177351 | Full Sequence
GGCACCATGCATCGATCCCGCGAAATTAATACGACTCACTATAGGGAGACCACAACGGTTTCCCTCCGGC
TCCGGAGAGCTCCAATTGGAATTCGCTAGCTCTAGAAATAATTTTGTTTAACTTTAAGAAGGAGATATAC
ATATGTCTAAGCGACGATGGAAAAAGAATTTCATAGCCGTCTCAGCAGCCAACCGCTTTAAGAAAATCTC
ATCCTCCGGGGCACTTCTGGGATCTAGCCATCATCATCATCATCACAGCAGCGGATCTGGTGGTGGTGGT
GGTGAAAACCTGTACTTCCAGGGATCCATCAGTCTGATTGCGGCGCTAGCGGTAGATCGCGTTATCGGCA
TGGAAAACGCCATGCCATGGAACCTGCCTGCCGATCTCGCCTGGTTTAAACGCAACACCTTAAATAAACC
CGTGATTATGGGGCGCCATACCTGGGAATCAATCGGTAGGCCTTTGCCCGGCCGCAAAAATATTATCCTC
AGCAGTCAACCCGGGACCGATGATCGGGTTACCTGGGTTAAATCGGTCGACGAAGCCATCGCGGCGTGTG
GTGACGTACCAGAAATCATGGTGATTGGCGGCGGACGCGTTTATGAACAGTTCTTGCCAAAAGCGCAAAA
ACTGTATCTGACGCATATCGATGCAGAAGTGGAAGGCGACACCCATTTTCCGGATTACGAGCCGGATGAC
TGGGAATCGGTATTCAGCGAATTCCACGATGCTGATGCGCAGAACTCGCATAGCTATTGTTTCGAAATCC
TCGAGCGTCGTGCCGGCTAATGTACAAGATCCAGATCTAAGCTTGGTACCACGCGTGCGCGCTGATCCGG
CTGCTAACAAAGCCCGAAAGGAAGCTGAGTTGGCTGCTGCCACCGCTGAGCAATAACTAGCATAACCCCT
TGGGGCCTCTAAACGGGTCTTGAGGGGTTTTTTGCTGAAAGGAGGAACTATATCGGGATTAGCCCGCCTA
ATGAGCGGGCTTTTTTTTAATTCCCCTATTTGTTTATTTTTCTAAATACATTCAAATATGTATCCGCTCA
TGAGACAATAACCCTGATAAATGCTTCAATAATATTGAAAAAGGAAGAGTATGAGTATTCAACATTTCCG
TGTCGCCCTTATTCCCTTTTTTGCGGCATTTTGCCTTCCTGTTTTTGCTCACCCAGAAACGCTCGTGAAA
GTAAAAGACGCAGAGGACCAATTGGGGGCACGAGTGGGATACATAGAACTGGACTTGAATAGCGGTAAAA
TCCTTGAGAGTTTTCGCCCTGAAGAGCGTTTTCCAATGATGAGCACTTTCAAAGTTCTGCTATGTGGAGC
AGTATTATCCCGTGTAGATGCGGGGCAAGAGCAACTCGGACGACGAATACACTATTCGCAGAATGACTTG
GTTGAATACTCCCCAGTGACAGAAAAGCACCTTACGGACGGAATGACGGTAAGAGAATTATGTAGTGCCG
CCATAACGATGAGTGATAACACTGCGGCGAACTTACTTCTGACAACCATCGGTGGACCGAAGGAATTAAC
CGCTTTTTTGCACAATATGGGAGACCATGTAACTCGCCTTGACCGTTGGGAACCAGAACTGAATGAAGCC
ATACCAAACGACGAGCGAGACACCACAATGCCTGCGGCAATGGCAACAACATTACGCAAACTATTAACTG
GCGAACTACTTACTCTGGCTTCACGGCAACAATTAATAGACTGGCTTGAAGCGGATAAAGTTGCAGGACC
ACTACTGCGTTCGGCACTTCCTGCTGGCTGGTTTATTGCTGATAAATCTGGGGCAGGAGAGCGTGGTTCA
CGGGGTATCATTGCCGCACTTGGACCAGATGGTAAGCCTTCCCGTATCGTAGTTATCTACACGACGGGTA
GTCAGGCAACTATGGACGAACGAAATAGACAGATTGCTGAAATAGGGGCTTCACTGATTAAGCATTGGTA
AACCGATACAATTAAAGGCTCCTTTTGGAGCCTTTTTTTTTGGACGGACCGGTAGAAAAGATCAAAGGAT
CTTCTTGAGATCCTTTTTTTCTGCGCGTAATCTGCTGCTTGCAAACAAAAAAACCACCGCTACCAGCGGT
GGTTTGTTTGCCGGATCAAGAGCTACCAACTCTTTTTCCGAAGGTAACTGGCTTCAGCAGAGCGCAGATA
CCAAATACTGTCCTTCTAGTGTAGCCGTAGTTAGGCCACCACTTCAAGAACTCTGTAGCACCGCCTACAT
ACCTCGCTCTGCTAATCCTGTTACCAGTGGCTGCTGCCAGTGGCGATAAGTCGTGTCTTACCGGGTTGGA
CTCAAGACGATAGTTACCGGATAAGGCGCAGCGGTCGGGCTGAACGGGGGGTTCGTGCACACAGCCCAGC
TTGGAGCGAACGACCTACACCGAACTGAGATACCTACAGCGTGAGCTATGAGAAAGCGCCACGCTTCCCG
AAGGGAGAAAGGCGGACAGGTATCCGGTAAGCGGCAGGGTCGGAACAGGAGAGCGCACGAGGGAGCTTCC
AGGGGGAAACGCCTGGTATCTTTATAGTCCTGTCGGGTTTCGCCACCTCTGACTTGAGCGTCGATTTTTG
TGATGCTCGTCAGGGGGGCGGAGCCTATGGAAAAACGCCAGCAACGCGGCCTTTTTACGGTTCCTGGCCT
TTTGCTGGCCTTTTGCTCACATGTTCTTTCCTGCGTTATCCCCTGATTCTGTGGATAACCGTATTACCGC
CTTTGAGTGAGCTGATACCGCTCGCCGCAGCCGAACGACCGAGCGCAGCGAGTCAGTGAGCGAGGAAGCG
GAAGAGCGCCTGATGCGGTATTTTCTCCTTACGCATCTGTGCGGTATTTCACACCGCAATGGTGCACTCT
CAGTACAATCTGCTCTGATGCCGCATAGTTAAGCCAGTATACACTCCGCTATCGCTACGTGACTGGGTCA
TGGCTGCGCCCCGACACCCGCCAACACCCGCTGACGCGCCCTGACGGGCTTGTCTGCTCCCGGCATCCGC
TTACAGACAAGCTGTGACCGTCTCCGGGAGCTGCATGTGTCAGAGGTTTTCACCGTCATCACCGAAACGC
GCGAGGCAGCTGCGGTAAAGCTCATCAGCGTGGTCGTGAAGCGATTCACAGATGTCTGCCTGTTCATCCG
CGTCCAGCTCGTTGAGTTTCTCCAGAAGCGTTAATGTCTGGCTTCTGATAAAGCGGGCCATGTTAAGGGC
GGTTTTTTCCTGTTTGGTCACTGATGCCTCCGTGTAAGGGGGATTTCTGTTCATGGGGTAATGATACCGA
TGAAACGAGAGAGGATGCTCACGATACGGGTTACTGATGATGAACATGCCCGGTTACTGGAACGTTGTGA
GGGTAAACAACTGGCGGTATGGATGCGGCGGGACCAGAGAAAAATCACTCAGGGTCAATGCCAGCGCTTC
GTTAATACAGATGTAGGTGTT
