>Addgene plasmid #63945 | pST50Trc1-CBPHISNDHFR | addgene partial sequence | sequence record 177454 | T7term 5'-GCTAGTTATTGCTCAGCGG-3'
CTTTGTTAGCAGCCGGATCAGCGCGCACGCGTGGTACCAAGCTTAGATCTGGATCTTGTACATTAGCCGG
CACGACGCTCGAGGATTTCGAAACAATAGCTATGCGAGTTCTGCGCATCAGCATCGTGGAATTCGCTGAA
TACCGATTCCCAGTCATCCGGCTCGTAATCCGGAAAATGGGTGTCGCCTTCCACTTCTGCATCGATATGC
GTCAGATACAGTTTTTGCGCTTTTGGCAAGAACTGTTCATAAACGCGTCCGCCGCCAATCACCATGATTT
CTGGTACGTCACCACACGCCGCGATGGCTTCGTCGACCGATTTAACCCAGGTAACCCGATCATCGGTCCC
GGGTTGACTGCTGAGGATAATATTTTTGCGGCCGGGCAAAGGCCTACCGATTGATTCCCAGGTATGGCGC
CCCATAATCACGGGTTTATTTAAGGTGTTGCGTTTAAACCAGGCGAGATCGGCAGGCAGGTTCCATGGCA
TGGCGTTTTCCATGCCGATAACGCGATCTACCGCTAGCGCCGCAATCAGACTGATGGATCCCTGGAAGTA
CAGGTTTTCACCACCACCACCACCAGATCCGCTGCTGTGATGATGATGATGATGGCTAGATCCCAGAAGT
GCCCCGGAGGATGAGATTTTCTTAAAGCGGTTGGCTGCTGAGACGGCTATGAAATTCTTTTTCCATCGTC
GCTTAGACATATGTATATCTCCTTCTTAAAGTTAAACAAAATTATTTCTAGAGCTAGCGAATTCCAATTG
GAGCTCTCCGGAGCCGGAGGGAAACCGTTGTGGTCTCCCTATAGTGAGTCGTATTAATTTCGCGGGATCG
ATGCATGGTGCCAACACCTACATCTGTATTAACGAAGCGCTGGCATTGACCCTGAGTGATTTTTCTCTGG
TCCCGCCGCATCCATACCGCCAGTTGTTTACCCTCACAACGTTCCAGTAACCGGGCATGTTCATCATCAG
TAACCCGTATCGTGAGCATCCTCTCTCGTTTCATCGGTATCATTACCCCATGAACAGAAATCCCCCTTAC
ACGGAGGCATCAGTGACCAAACAGGAAAAAACCGCCCTTAACATGGCCCGCTTTATCAGAAGCCAGACAT
TAA
